>Addgene plasmid #78272 | J23101-mRFP1-331Bb | depositor full sequence | sequence record 146148 | J23101-mRFP1-331Bb sequence 3797 bps
TTTACAGCTAGCTCAGTCCTAGGTATTATGCTAGCTACTAGTGAAAGAGGAGAAATACTAGATGGCTTCC
TCCGAAGACGTTATCAAAGAGTTCATGCGTTTCAAAGTTCGTATGGAAGGTTCCGTTAACGGTCACGAGT
TCGAAATCGAAGGTGAAGGTGAAGGTCGTCCGTACGAAGGTACCCAGACCGCTAAACTGAAAGTTACCAA
AGGTGGTCCGCTGCCGTTCGCTTGGGACATCCTGTCCCCGCAGTTCCAGTACGGTTCCAAAGCTTACGTT
AAACACCCGGCTGACATCCCGGACTACCTGAAACTGTCCTTCCCGGAAGGTTTCAAATGGGAACGTGTTA
TGAACTTCGAAGACGGTGGTGTTGTTACCGTTACCCAGGACTCCTCCCTGCAAGACGGTGAGTTCATCTA
CAAAGTTAAACTGCGTGGTACCAACTTCCCGTCCGACGGTCCGGTTATGCAGAAAAAAACCATGGGTTGG
GAAGCTTCCACCGAACGTATGTACCCGGAAGACGGTGCTCTGAAAGGTGAAATCAAAATGCGTCTGAAAC
TGAAAGACGGTGGTCACTACGACGCTGAAGTTAAAACCACCTACATGGCTAAAAAACCGGTTCAGCTGCC
GGGTGCTTACAAAACCGACATCAAACTGGACATCACCTCCCACAACGAAGACTACACCATCGTTGAACAG
TACGAACGTGCTGAAGGTCGTCACTCCACCGGTGCTTAATAACGCTGATAGTGCTAGTGTAGATCGCTAC
TAGAGCCAGGCATCAAATAAAACGAAAGGCTCAGTCGAAAGACTGGGCCTTTCGTTTTATCTGTTGTTTG
TCGGTGAACGCTCTCTACTAGAGTCACACTGGCTCACCTTCGGGTGGGCCTTTCTGCGTTTATATACTAG
AAGCGGCCGCTGCAGCTTGGACTCCTGTTGATAGATCCAGTAATGACCTCAGAACTCCATCTGGATTTGT
TCAGAACGCTCGGTTGCCGCCGGGCGTTTTTTATTGGTGAGAATCCAGGGGTCCCCAATAATTACGATTT
AAATTGGCGAAAATGAGACGTTGATCGGCACGTAAGAGGTTCCAACTTTCACCATAATGAAATAAGATCA
CTACCGGGCGTATTTTTTGAGTTATCGAGATTTTCAGGAGCTAAGGAAGCTAAAATGGAGAAAAAAATCA
CTGGATATACCACCGTTGATATATCCCAATGGCATCGTAAAGAACATTTTGAGGCATTTCAGTCAGTTGC
TCAATGTACCTATAACCAGACCGTTCAGCTGGATATTACGGCCTTTTTAAAGACCGTAAAGAAAAATAAG
CACAAGTTTTATCCGGCCTTTATTCACATTCTTGCCCGCCTGATGAATGCTCATCCGGAATTTCGTATGG
CAATGAAAGACGGTGAGCTGGTGATATGGGATAGTGTTCACCCTTGTTACACCGTTTTCCATGAGCAAAC
TGAAACGTTTTCATCGCTCTGGAGTGAATACCACGACGATTTCCGGCAGTTTCTACACATATATTCGCAA
GATGTGGCGTGTTACGGTGAAAACCTGGCCTATTTCCCTAAAGGGTTTATTGAGAATATGTTTTTCGTCT
CAGCCAATCCCTGGGTGAGTTTCACCAGTTTTGATTTAAACGTGGCCAATATGGACAACTTCTTCGCCCC
CGTTTTCACCATGGGCAAATATTATACGCAAGGCGACAAGGTGCTGATGCCGCTGGCGATTCAGGTTCAT
CATGCCGTTTGTGATGGCTTCCATGTCGGCAGAATGCTTAATGAATTACAACAGTACTGCGATGAGTGGC
AGGGCGGGGCGTAATTTGACTTTTGTCCTTTTCCGCTGCATAACCCTGCTTCGGGGTCATTATAGCGATT
TTTTCGGTATATCCATCCTTTTTCGCACGATATACAGGATTTTGCCAAAGGGTTCGTGTAGACTTTCCTT
GGTGTATCCAACGGCGTCAGCCGGGCAGGATAGGTGAAGTAGGCCCACCCGCGAGCGGGTGTTCCTTCTT
CACTGTCCCTTATTCGCACCTGGCGGTGCTCAACGGGAATCCTGCTCTGCGAGGCTGGCCGTAGGCCGGC
CCTACCGGCGCGGCAGCGTTACCCGTGTCGGCGGCTCCAACGGCTCGCCATCGTCCAGAAAACACGGCTC
ATCGGGCATCGGCAGGCGCTGCTGCCCGCGCCGTTCCCATTCCTCCGTTTCGGTCAAGGCTGGCAGGTCT
GGTTCCATGCCCGGAATGCCGGGCTGGCTGGGCGGCTCCTCGCCGGGGCCGGTCGGTAGTTGCTGCTCGC
CCGGATACAGGGTCGGGATGCGGCGCAGGTCGCCATGCCCCAACAGCGATTCGTCCTGGTCGTCGTGATC
AACCACCACGGCGGCACTGAACACCGACAGGCGCAACTGGTCGCGGGGCTGGCCCCACGCCACGCGGTCA
TTGACCACGTAGGCCGACACGGTGCCGGGGCCGTTGAGCTTCACGACGGAGATCCAGCGCTCGGCCACCA
AGTCCTTGACTGCGTATTGGACCGTCCGCAAAGAACGTCCGATGAGCTTGGAAAGTGTCTTCTGGCTGAC
CACCACGGCGTTCTGGTGGCCCATCTGCGCCACGAGGTGATGCAGCAGCATTGCCGCCGTGGGTTTCCTC
GCAATAAGCCCGGCCCACGCCTCATGCGCTTTGCGTTCCGTTTGCACCCAGTGACCGGGCTTGTTCTTGG
CTTGAATGCCGATTTCTCTGGACTGCGTGGCCATGCTTATCTCCATGCGGTAGGGGTGCCGCACGGTTGC
GGCACCATGCGCAATCAGCTGCAACTTTTCGGCAGCGCGACAACAATTATGCGTTGCGTAAAAGTGGCAG
TCAATTACAGATTTTCTTTAACCTACGCAATGAGCTATTGCGGGGGGTGCCGCAATGAGCTGTTGCGTAC
CCCCCTTTTTTAAGTTGTTGATTTTTAAGTCTTTCGCATTTCGCCCTATATCTAGTTCTTTGGTGCCCAA
AGAAGGGCACCCCTGCGGGGTTCCCCCACGCCTTCGGCGCGGCTCCCCCTCCGGCAAAAAGTGGCCCCTC
CGGGGCTTGTTGATCGACTGCGCGGCCTTCGGCCTTGCCCAAGGTGGCGCTGCCCCCTTGGAACCCCCGC
ACTCGCCGCCGTGAGGCTCGGGGGGCAGGCGGGCGGGCTTCGCCCTTCGACTGCCCCCACTCGCATAGGC
TTGGGTCGTTCCAGGCGCGTCAAGGCCAAGCCGCTGCGCGGTCGCTGCGCGAGCCTTGACCCGCCTTCCA
CTTGGTGTCCAACCGGCAAGCGAAGCGCGCAGGCCGCAGGCCGGAGGCTTTTCCCCAGAGAAAATTAAAA
AAATTGATGGGGCAAGGCCGCAGGCCGCGCAGTTGGAGCCGGTGGGTATGTGGTCGAAGGCTGGGTAGCC
GGTGGGCAATCCCTGTGGTCAAGCTCGTGGGCAGGCGCAGCCTGTCCATCAGCTTGTCCAGCAGGGTTGT
CCACGGGCCGAGCGAAGCGAGCCAGCCGGTGGCCGCTCGCGGCCATCGTCCACATATCCACGGGCTGGCA
AGGGAGCGCAGCGACCGCGCAGGGCGAAGCCCGGAGAGCAAGCCCGTAGGGGGGGCGCGCCCAGCTGTCT
AGGGCGGCGGATTTGTCCTACTCAGGAGAGCGTTCACCGACAAACAACAGATAAAACGAAAGGCCCAGTC
TTTCGACTGAGCCTTTCGTTTTATTTGATGCCTTTAATTAAAGCGGATAACAATTTCACACAGGAGAATT
CGCGGCCGCTTCTAGAG
Features (pLannotate 1.2.2; 13 found; start..end, strand, type, name):
      4..35      +  promoter       J23119 promoter (fragment): bacterial promoter (Registry of Standard Biological Parts BBa J23119)
     62..736     +  CDS            mRFP1: mRFP1 is a basic (constitutively fluorescent) red fluorescent protein published in 2002, derived from Discosoma sp.. It is reported to be a somewhat slowly-maturing monomer with low acid sensitivity.
    784..855     +  terminator     rrnB T1 terminator: transcription terminator T1 from the E. coli rrnB gene
    871..898     +  terminator     T7Te terminator: phage T7 early transcription terminator
    905..925     +  misc_feature   BioBrick suffix: universal suffix for all parts
    930..1024    +  terminator     lambda t0 terminator: transcription terminator from phage lambda
   1072..1174    +  promoter       cat promoter: promoter of the E. coli cat gene encoding chloramphenicol acetyltransferase
   1175..1831    +  CDS            cat: CAT_ECOLX - Experimental evidence at protein level: Swiss-Prot protein existence level 1. This enzyme is an effector of chloramphenicol resistance in bacteria. From Escherichia coli. This protein is used as a marker in many commonly used cloning vectors, such as pACYC184.
   1983..2091    +  oriT           oriT: incP origin of transfer
   2102..2764    -  CDS            pBBR1 Rep: replication protein for the broad-host-range plasmid pBBR1 from Bordetella bronchiseptica
   2765..3536    -  rep_origin     pBBR1 oriV: replication origin of the broad-host-range plasmid pBBR1 from Bordetella bronchiseptica; requires the pBBR1 Rep protein for replication
   3651..3737    -  terminator     rrnB T1 terminator: Escherichia coli rrnB; transcription terminator T1 from the E. coli rrnB gene
   3776..3797    +  misc_feature   BioBrick prefix: BioBrick prefix for parts that do not start with "ATG"
