[The description below was written by a language model from this plasmid's Addgene catalogue record and pLannotate feature annotations shown in this document.]
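Description:
J23101-mRFP1-331Bb is a small (about 3.8 kb) broad-host-range bacterial expression plasmid built on pSEVA331Bb, a SEVA-format backbone adapted to accept BioBrick parts. It replicates from the pBBR1 oriV together with its cognate pBBR1 Rep protein, a system originally from Bordetella bronchiseptica that functions in many Gram-negative bacteria as well as in E. coli. Selection is by chloramphenicol, conferred by the cat gene under its own promoter. An incP oriT is also present, so the plasmid can be mobilised by conjugation when transfer functions are supplied in trans. The record lists the copy number as unknown.

The payload is a simple constitutive reporter cassette placed between the BioBrick prefix and suffix. According to the catalogue entry, the promoter is J23101, a member of the Anderson constitutive promoter collection. The automated annotation labels this short region as a fragment of J23119, the consensus parent of that family, which is most likely a consequence of the close sequence similarity among these promoters rather than a real discrepancy. The promoter drives mRFP1, a monomeric red fluorescent protein derived from Discosoma, and transcription is stopped by an rrnB T1 and T7Te terminator pair. The cargo site is further insulated by the backbone's flanking lambda t0 and rrnB T1 terminators.

The construct comes from a genetic toolkit developed for engineering bacterial cellulose production in a cellulose-producing strain. In that context it would plausibly serve as a fluorescent reporter for gauging constitutive promoter strength and plasmid function in E. coli and non-model hosts.
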