Addgene plasmid #78272: J23101-mRFP1-331Bb
Purpose: mRFP1 behind constitutive promoter J23101 in pSEVA331Bb backbone
Depositing lab: Tom Ellis. Depositing organization: Imperial College London. Publication: Engineering control of bacterial cellulose production using a genetic toolkit and a new cellulose-producing strain. Florea M, Hagemann H, Santosa G, Abbott J, Micklem CN, Spencer-Milnes X, de Arroyo Garcia L, Paschou D, Lazenbatt C, Kong D, Chughtai H, Jensen K, Freemont PS, Kitney R, Reeve B, Ellis T. Proc Natl Acad Sci U S A. 2016 Jun 14;113(24):E3431-40. doi: 10.1073/pnas.1522985113. Epub 2016 May 31. PubMed 27247386.
Backbone
  Vector backbone: pSEVA331Bb
  Backbone size w/o insert (bp): 2893
Growth in bacteria
  Bacterial resistance: Chloramphenicol, 25 μg/mL
  Growth temperature: 37°C
  Growth strain: DH5alpha
  Copy number: Unknown
Gene/Insert
  Gene/Insert name: J23101-mRFP1
Terms and licenses: Academic/Nonprofit Terms; Industry Terms: Not Available to Industry
How to cite: J23101-mRFP1-331Bb was a gift from Tom Ellis (Addgene plasmid # 78272 ; http://n2t.net/addgene:78272 ; RRID:Addgene_78272)
