>Addgene plasmid #78272 | J23101-mRFP1-331Bb | addgene partial sequence | sequence record 150636 | M13pUC-Rev 5'-AGCGGATAACAATTTCACACAGG-3'
GCTCAGTCCTAGGTATTATGCTAGCTACTAGTGAAAGAGGAGAAATACTAGATGGCTTCCTCCGAAGACG
TTATCAAAGAGTTCATGCGTTTCAAAGTTCGTATGGAAGGTTCCGTTAACGGTCACGAGTTCGAAATCGA
AGGTGAAGGTGAAGGTCGTCCGTACGAAGGTACCCAGACCGCTAAACTGAAAGTTACCAAAGGTGGTCCG
CTGCCGTTCGCTTGGGACATCCTGTCCCCGCAGTTCCAGTACGGTTCCAAAGCTTACGTTAAACACCCGG
CTGACATCCCGGACTACCTGAAACTGTCCTTCCCGGAAGGTTTCAAATGGGAACGTGTTATGAACTTCGA
AGACGGTGGTGTTGTTACCGTTACCCAGGACTCCTCCCTGCAAGACGGTGAGTTCATCTACAAAGTTAAA
CTGCGTGGTACCAACTTCCCGTCCGACGGTCCGGTTATGCAGAAAAAAACCATGGGTTGGGAAGCTTCCA
CCGAACGTATGTACCCGGAAGACGGTGCTCTGAAAGGTGAAATCAAAATGCGTCTGAAACTGAAAGACGG
TGGTCACTACGACGCTGAAGTTAAAACCACCTACATGGCTAAAAAACCGGTTCAGCTGCCGGGTGCTTAC
AAAACCGACATCAAACTGGACATCACCTCCCACAACGAAGACTACACCATCGTTGAACAGTACGAACGTG
CTGAAGGTCGTCACTCCACCGGTGCTTAATAACGCTGATAGTGCTAGTGTAGATCGCTACTAGAGCCAGG
CATCAA
