>Addgene plasmid #78272 | J23101-mRFP1-331Bb | addgene partial sequence | sequence record 151147 | jkRFP-R 5'-gctttggaaccgtactggaa-3'
ACTTTCAGTTTAGCGGTCTGGGTACCTTCGTACGGACGACCTTCACCTTCACCTTCGATTTCGAACTCGT
GACCGTTAACGGAACCTTCCATACGAACTTTGAAACGCATGAACTCTTTGATAACGTCTTCGGAGGAAGC
CATCTAGTATTTCTCCTCTTTCACTAGTAGCTAGCATAATACCTAGGACTGAGCTAGCTGTAAACTCTAG
AAGCGGCCGCGAATTCTCCTGTGTGAAATTGTTATCCGCTTTAATTAAAGGCATCAAATAAAACGAAAGG
CTCAGTCGAAAGACTGGGCCTTTCGTTTTATCTGTTGTTTGTCGGTGAACGCTCTCCTGAGTAGGACAAA
TCCGCCGCCCTAGACAGCTGGGCGCGCCCCCCCTACGGGCTTGCTCTCCGGGCTTCGCCCTGCGCGGTCG
CTGCGCTCCCTTGCCAGCCCGTGGATATGTGGACGA
